>Addgene plasmid #66847 | pAAV-Ef1a-DIO-OMOR-eYFP | addgene full sequence | sequence record 469976 | Addgene NGS Result
GAAGGGCATCGACTTCAAGGAGGACGGCAACATCCTGGGGCACAAGCTGGAGTACAACTACAACAGCCAC
AACGTCTATATCATGGCCGACAAGCAGAAGAACGGCATCAAGGTGAACTTCAAGATCCGCCACAACATCG
AGGACGGCAGCGTGCAGCTCGCCGACCACTACCAGCAGAACACCCCCATCGGCGACGGCCCCGTGCTGCT
GCCCGACAACCACTACCTGAGCTACCAGTCCGCCCTGAGCAAAGACCCCAACGAGAAGCGCGATCACATG
GTCCTGCTGGAGTTCGTGACCGCCGCCGGGATCACTCTCGGCATGGACGAGCTGTACAAGTAAGGCGCGC
CATAACTTCGTATAATGTATGCTATACGAAGTTATTAAGAGGTTTCATATTGCTAATAGCAGCTACAATC
CAGCTACCATTCTGCATAACTTCGTATAAAGTATCCTATACGAAGTTATTCCGGAGTCGACTCTAGAGGA
TCCGGTACCTCACGACACCTGAAATGGAAGAAAAAAACTTTGAACCACTGTCTGAGGCTTGAGAATGAAC
CAAGATCCAAACTCAAAAAGGGCAAATTCCAAGGAGAATTACATCAAGTGCCAAGCTGGCCTAACTTCAG
TCTCCACCCACTCAGTGTGGGGAAACTCCATCGCATAAAACCCCTCCCCCCAACCTAAAGACGACGTACT
CCAAAAGCTCGAGAACTAATCGAGGTGCCTGGACGGCGCCCGGTACTCCGTGGAGTCACATGAAGCGACG
GCTGAGGACGGAAAGGCCCTTTTCCTTTGTGTGGGTGACTCACCCGCCCGCTCTCCCGAGCGCCGCGTCC
TCCATTTTGAGCTCCCTGCAGCAGGGCCGGGAAGCGGCCATCTTTCCGCTCACGCAACTGGTGCCGACCG
GGCCAGCCTTGCCGCCCAGGGCGGGGCGATACACGGCGGCGCGAGGCCAGGCACCAGAGCAGGCCGGCCA
GCTTGAGACTACCCCCGTCCGATTCTCGGTGGCCGCGCTCGCAGGCCCCGCCTCGCCGAACATGTGCGCT
GGGACGCACGGGCCCCGTCGCCGCCCGCGGCCCCAAAAACCGAAATACCAGTGTGCAGATCTTGGCCCGC
ATTTACAAGACTATCTTGCCAGAAAAAAAGCGTCGCAGCAGGTCATCAAAAATTTTAAATGGCTAGAGAC
TTATCGAAAGCAGCGAGACAGGCGCGAAGGTGCCACCAGATTCGCACGCGGCGGCCCCAGCGCCCAGGCC
AGGCCTCAACTCAAGCACGAGGCGAAGGGGCTCCTTAAGCGCAAGGCCTCGAACTCTCCCACCCACTTCC
AACCCGAAGCTCGGGATCAAGAATCACGTACTGCAGCCAGGTGGAAGTAATTCAAGGCACGCAAGGGCCA
TAACCCGTAAAGAGGCCAGGCCCGCGGGAACCACACACGGCACTTACCTGTGTTCTGGCGGCAAACCCGT
TGCGAAAAAGAACGTTCACGGCGACTACTGCACTTATATACGGTTCTCCCCCACCCTCGGGAAAAAGGCG
GAGCCAGTACACGACATCACTTTCCCAGTTTACCCCGCGCCACCTTCTCTAGGCACCGGTTCAATTGCCG
ACCCCTCCCCCCAACTTCTCGGGGACTGTGGGCGATGTGCGCTCTGCCCACTGACGGGCACCGGAGCCAA
TTCCCACTCCTTTCAAGACCTAGAAGGTCCATTAGCTGCAAAGATTCCTCTCTGTTTAAAACTTTATCCA
TCTTTGCAAAGCTTACGCGTGCGGCCGCAGGAACCCCTAGTGATGGAGTTGGCCACTCCCTCTCTGCGCG
CTCGCTCGCTCACTGAGGCCGGGCGACCAAAGGTCGCCCGACGCCCGGGCGGCCTCAGTGAGCGAGCGAG
CGCGCAGCTGCCTGCAGGACATGTGAGCAAAAGGCCAGCAAAAGGCCAGGAACCGTAAAAAGGCCGCGTT
GCTGGCGTTTTTCCATAGGCTCCGCCCCCCTGACGAGCATCACAAAAATCGACGCTCAAGTCAGAGGTGG
CGAAACCCGACAGGACTATAAAGATACCAGGCGTTTCCCCCTGGAAGCTCCCTCGTGCGCTCTCCTGTTC
CGACCCTGCCGCTTACCGGATACCTGTCCGCCTTTCTCCCTTCGGGAAGCGTGGCGCTTTCTCATAGCTC
ACGCTGTAGGTATCTCAGTTCGGTGTAGGTCGTTCGCTCCAAGCTGGGCTGTGTGCACGAACCCCCCGTT
CAGCCCGACCGCTGCGCCTTATCCGGTAACTATCGTCTTGAGTCCAACCCGGTAAGACACGACTTATCGC
CACTGGCAGCAGCCACTGGTAACAGGATTAGCAGAGCGAGGTATGTAGGCGGTGCTACAGAGTTCTTGAA
GTGGTGGCCTAACTACGGCTACACTAGAAGAACAGTATTTGGTATCTGCGCTCTGCTGAAGCCAGTTACC
TTCGGAAAAAGAGTTGGTAGCTCTTGATCCGGCAAACAAACCACCGCTGGTAGCGGTGGTTTTTTTGTTT
GCAAGCAGCAGATTACGCGCAGAAAAAAAGGATCTCAAGAAGATCCTTTGATCTTTTCTACGGGGTCTGA
CGCTCAGTGGAACGAAAACTCACGTTAAGGGATTTTGGTCATGAGATTATCAAAAAGGATCTTCACCTAG
ATCCTTTTAAATTAAAAATGAAGTTTTAAATCAATCTAAAGTATATATGAGTAAACTTGGTCTGACAGTT
ACCAATGCTTAATCAGTGAGGCACCTATCTCAGCGATCTGTCTATTTCGTTCATCCATAGTTGCCTGACT
CCCCGTCGTGTAGATAACTACGATACGGGAGGGCTTACCATCTGGCCCCAGTGCTGCAATGATACCGCGA
GACCCACGCTCACCGGCTCCAGATTTATCAGCAATAAACCAGCCAGCCGGAAGGGCCGAGCGCAGAAGTG
GTCCTGCAACTTTATCCGCCTCCATCCAGTCTATTAATTGTTGCCGGGAAGCTAGAGTAAGTAGTTCGCC
AGTTAATAGTTTGCGCAACGTTGTTGCCATTGCTACAGGCATCGTGGTGTCACGCTCGTCGTTTGGTATG
GCTTCATTCAGCTCCGGTTCCCAACGATCAAGGCGAGTTACATGATCCCCCATGTTGTGCAAAAAAGCGG
TTAGCTCCTTCGGTCCTCCGATCGTTGTCAGAAGTAAGTTGGCCGCAGTGTTATCACTCATGGTTATGGC
AGCACTGCATAATTCTCTTACTGTCATGCCATCCGTAAGATGCTTTTCTGTGACTGGTGAGTACTCAACC
AAGTCATTCTGAGAATAGTGTATGCGGCGACCGAGTTGCTCTTGCCCGGCGTCAATACGGGATAATACCG
CGCCACATAGCAGAACTTTAAAAGTGCTCATCATTGGAAAACGTTCTTCGGGGCGAAAACTCTCAAGGAT
CTTACCGCTGTTGAGATCCAGTTCGATGTAACCCACTCGTGCACCCAACTGATCTTCAGCATCTTTTACT
TTCACCAGCGTTTCTGGGTGAGCAAAAACAGGAAGGCAAAATGCCGCAAAAAAGGGAATAAGGGCGACAC
GGAAATGTTGAATACTCATACTCTTCCTTTTTCAATATTATTGAAGCATTTATCAGGGTTATTGTCTCAT
GAGCGGATACATATTTGAATGTATTTAGAAAAATAAACAAATAGGGGTTCCGCGCACATTTCCCCGAAAA
GTGCCACCTGACGTCTAAGAAACCATTATTATCATGACATTAACCTATAAAAATAGGCGTATCACGAGGC
CCTTTCGTCTCGCGCGTTTCGGTGATGACGGTGAAAACCTCTGACACATGCAGCTCCCGGAGACGGTCAC
AGCTTGTCTGTAAGCGGATGCCGGGAGCAGACAAGCCCGTCAGGGCGCGTCAGCGGGTGTTGGCGGGTGT
CGGGGCTGGCTTAACTATGCGGCATCAGAGCAGATTGTACTGAGAGTGCACCATAAAATTGTAAACGTTA
ATATTTTGTTAAAATTCGCGTTAAATTTTTGTTAAATCAGCTCATTTTTTAACCAATAGACCGAAATCGG
CAAAATCCCTTATAAATCAAAAGAATAGCCCGAGATAGAGT
[37 nt withheld, positions 4102-4138]
AAAGAACGTGGACTCCAACGTCAAAGG
[141 nt withheld, positions 4166-4306]
G
[46 nt withheld, positions 4308-4353]
A
[95 nt withheld, positions 4355-4449]
TATGCGGTGTGAAATACCGCACAGATGCGTAAGGAGAAAATACCGCATCAGGCGCCCCTGCAGGCAGCTG
CGCGCTCGCTCGCTCACTGAGGCCGCCCGGGCAAAGCCCGGGCGTCGGGCGACCTTTGGTCGCCCGGCCT
CAGTGAGCGAGCGAGCGCGCAGAGAGGGAGTGGCCAACTCCATCACTAGGGGTTCCTGCGGCCGCTCGGT
CCGCACGTGGTTACCTACAAAATCAGAAGGACAGGGAAGGGAGCAGTGGTTCACGCCTGTAATCCCAGCA
ATTTGGGAGGCCAAGGTGGGTAGATCACCTGAGATTAGGAGTTGGAGACCAGCCTGGCCAATATGGTGAA
ACCCCGTCTCTACCAAAAAAACAAAAATTAGCTGAGCCTGGTCATGCATGCCTGGAATCCCAACAACTCG
GGAGGCTGAGGCAGGAGAATCGCTTGAACCCAGGAGGCGGAGATTGCAGTGAGCCAAGATTGTGCCACTG
CACTCCAGCTTGGTTCCCAATAGACCCCGCAGGCCCTACAGGTTGTCTTCCCAACTTGCCCCTTGCTCCA
TACCACCCCCCTCCACCCCATAATATTATAGAAGGACACCTAGTCAGACAAAATGATGCAACTTAATTTT
ATTAGGACAAGGCTGGTGGGCACTGGAGTGGCAACTTCCAGGGCCAGGAGAGGCACTGGGGAGGGGTCAC
AGGGATGCCACCCGTAGATCTCTCGAGCAGCGCTCGGTATCGATGCGGGGAGGCGGCCCAAAGGGAGATC
CGACTCGTCTGAGGGCGAAGGCGAAGACGCGGAAGAGGCCGCAGAGCCGGCAGCAGGCCGCGGGAAGGAA
GGTCCGCTGGATTGAGGGCCGAAGGGACGTAGCAGAAGGACGTCCCGCGCAGAATCCAGGTGGCAACATA
GGCGAGCAGCCAAGGAAAGGACGATGATTTCCCCGACAACACCACGGAATTGTCAGTGCCCAACAGCCGA
GCCCCTGTCCAGCAGCGGGCAAGGCAGGCGGCGATGAGTTCCGCCGTGGCAATAGGGAGGGGGAAAGCGA
AAGTCCCGGAAAGGAGCTGACAGGTGGTGGCAATGCCCCAACCAGTGGGGGTTGCGTCAGCAAACACAGT
GCACACCACGCCACGTTGCCTGACAACGGGCCACAACTCCTCATAAAGAGACAGCAACCAGGATTTATAC
AAGGAGGAGAAAATGAAAGCCATACGGGAAGCAATAGCATGATACAAAGGCATTAAAGCAGCGTATCCAC
ATAGCGTAAAAGGAGCAACATAGTTAAGAATACCAGTCAATCTTTCACAAATTTTGTAATCCAGAGGTTG
ATTATCGATAAGCTTGATATCGAATTCATAACTTCGTATAGCATACATTATACGAAGTTATTCTTTGCAC
CATTCTAAAGAATAACAGTGATAATTTCTGGGTTAAGGCAAATAACTTCGTATAGGATACTTTATACGAA
GTTATGCTAGCATGAACGGCACAGAGGGCCCCAATTTTTATGTGCCCTTCTCCAACATCACGGGCGTGGT
GCGCAGCCCCTTTGAGCAGCCGCAGTACTACCTGGCGGAGCCATGGCAGTTCTCCATGCTGGCAGCCTAC
ATGTTCCTGCTCATCGTGCTGGGCTTCCCCATCAACTTCCTCACGCTCTACGTCATTGTAAGATACACCA
AAATGAAGACTCCACTCAACTACATCCTGCTCAACTTGGCTGTGGCTGACCTCTTCATGGTCTTCGGAGG
ATTCACCACCACCCTCTACACCTCACTGCATGGCTACTTTGTCTTTGGGCCCACAGGCTGCAACCTTGAG
GGCTTCTTTGCCACCCTTGGAGGTGAAATCGGCCTGTGGTCCCTGGTAGTCCTGGCCATTGAGCGCTACG
TGGTGGTCTGCCACCCAGTCAAAGCCCTGGATTTCCGTACCCCCCGAAATGCCATTATGGGTGTGGCCTT
CACCTGGGTCATGGCGTTGGCCTGTGCTGCTCCCCCACTGGTTGGCTGGTCCAGGTACATCCCCGAGGGC
ATGCAGTGTTCATGTGGGATTGACTACTATACACTCAAGCCTGAGGTCAACAATGAGTCCTTCGTCATCT
ACATGTTCGTGGTCCACTTCACCATCCCCATGATCGTCATCTTCTTCTGTTACGGCCTGATGATCTTACG
ACTCAAGAGCGTTCGCATGCTATCGGGCTCCAAAGAAAAGGACAGGAATCTGCGCAGGATCACGCGCATG
GTCATCATCATGGTCATCTTCTTCCTGATCTGCTGGCTTCCCTATGCCAGTGTGGCCATGTACATCTTTA
CCCACCAGGGCTCCAACTTCGGCCCCATCTTCATGACCCTTCCCGCTTTCTTTGCTAAGACCGCCTCCAT
CTACAACCCAATCATCTACATCATGATGAACAAGCAGTTCAGAGAGTTCTGCATCCCAACCTCGTCCACG
ATCGAACAGCAAAACTCCACGCGAGTCCGTCAGAACACTAGGGAACATCCCTCCACGGCTAATACAGTGG
ATCGAACTAACCACCAGCTAGAAAATCTGGAGGCAGAAACTGCTCCATTGCCCACGGAGACCAGCCAGGT
GGCTCCAGCCGCTAGCGCCACCATGGTGAGCAAGGGCGAGGAGCTGTTCACCGGGGTGGTGCCCATCCTG
GTCGAGCTGGACGGCGACGTAAACGGCCACAAGTTCAGCGTGTCCGGCGAGGGCGAGGGCGATGCCACCT
ACGGCAAGCTGACCCTGAAGTTCATCTGCACCACCGGCAAGCTGCCCGTGCCCTGGCCCACCCTCGTGAC
CACCTTCGGCTACGGCCTGCAGTGCTTCGCCCGCTACCCCGACCACATGAAGCAGCACGACTTCTTCAAG
TCCGCCATGCCCGAAGGCTACGTCCAGGAGCGCACCATCTTCTTCAAGGACGACGGCAACTACAAGACCC
GCGCCGAGGTGAAGTTCGAGGGCGACACCCTGGTGAACCGCATCGAGCT
Features (pLannotate 1.2.2; 24 found; start..end, strand, type, name):
    352..385     -  protein_bind   loxP: Cre-mediated recombination occurs in the 8-bp core sequence (GCATACAT). Cre recombinase
    386..435     +  intron         β-globin intron (fragment): internally truncated intron from human β-globin
    436..469     -  protein_bind   lox2272: Cre-mediated recombination occurs in the 8-bp core sequence (GGATACTT). lox2272 sites are compatible with each other, but incompatible with loxP or loxN sites (Lee and Saito, 1988). Cre recombinase
    476..493     -  misc_feature   MCS (fragment): pUC18/19 multiple cloning site
    500..1678    -  promoter       EF-1α promoter: strong constitutive promoter for human elongation factor EF-1α
   1685..1751    -  CDS            small t antigen (fragment): SV40 (simian virus 40) small t antigen
   1814..1841    -  repeat_region  AAV2 ITR (fragment): inverted terminal repeat of adeno-associated virus serotype 2 inverted
   1870..1897    -  repeat_region  AAV2 ITR (fragment): inverted terminal repeat of adeno-associated virus serotype 2 inverted
   1970..2558    -  rep_origin     ori: high-copy-number ColE1/pMB1/pBR322/pUC origin of replication
   2729..3589    -  CDS            AmpR: β-lactamase; bla; confers resistance to ampicillin, carbenicillin, and related antibiotics
   3590..3694    -  promoter       AmpR promoter: bla
   3789..3824    +  CDS            rop (fragment): Rop protein, which maintains plasmids at low copy number; rop
   3926..3975    +  misc_feature   bom (fragment): basis of mobility region from pBR322
   3976..4431    -  rep_origin     f1 ori (sequence partly withheld): f1 bacteriophage origin of replication; arrow indicates direction of (+) strand synthesis
   4450..4501    +  misc_feature   bom (fragment): basis of mobility region from pBR322
   4506..4646    -  repeat_region  AAV2 ITR: inverted terminal repeat of adeno-associated virus serotype 2 inverted
   4686..5162    -  polyA_signal   hGH poly(A) signal: human growth hormone polyadenylation signal
   5194..5782    -  misc_feature   WPRE: woodchuck hepatitis virus posttranscriptional regulatory element
   5782..5806    -  misc_feature   MCS (fragment): pBluescript multiple cloning site
   5807..5840    +  protein_bind   loxP: Cre-mediated recombination occurs in the 8-bp core sequence (GCATACAT). Cre recombinase
   5841..5890    +  intron         β-globin intron (fragment): internally truncated intron from human β-globin
   5891..5924    +  protein_bind   lox2272: Cre-mediated recombination occurs in the 8-bp core sequence (GGATACTT). lox2272 sites are compatible with each other, but incompatible with loxP or loxN sites (Lee and Saito, 1988). Cre recombinase
   5931..7049    +  CDS            Rho: OPSD_MOUSE - Experimental evidence at protein level: Swiss-Prot protein existence level 1. Photoreceptor required for image-forming vision at low light intensity. Required for photoreceptor cell viability after birth (PubMed:9020854). Light-induced isomerization of 11-cis to all-trans retinal triggers a conformational change that activates signaling via G-proteins. Subsequent receptor phosphorylation mediates displacement of the bound G-protein alpha subunit by the arrestin SAG and terminates signaling (PubMed:27353443). From Mus musculus (Mouse).
   7062..343     +  CDS            EYFP (across the origin): enhanced YFP mammalian codon-optimized
