>Addgene plasmid #66847 | pAAV-Ef1a-DIO-OMOR-eYFP | analyzer sequence | sequence record 114513
CCTGCAGGCAGCTGCGCGCTCGCTCGCTCACTGAGGCCGCCCGGGCAAAGCCCGGGCGTCGGGCGACCTT
TGGTCGCCCGGCCTCAGTGAGCGAGCGAGCGCGCAGAGAGGGAGTGGCCAACTCCATCACTAGGGGTTCC
TGCGGCCGCACGCGTAAGCTTTGCAAAGATGGATAAAGTTTTAAACAGAGAGGAATCTTTGCAGCTAATG
GACCTTCTAGGTCTTGAAAGGAGTGGGAATTGGCTCCGGTGCCCGTCAGTGGGCAGAGCGCACATCGCCC
ACAGTCCCCGAGAAGTTGGGGGGAGGGGTCGGCAATTGAACCGGTGCCTAGAGAAGGTGGCGCGGGGTAA
ACTGGGAAAGTGATGTCGTGTACTGGCTCCGCCTTTTTCCCGAGGGTGGGGGAGAACCGTATATAAGTGC
AGTAGTCGCCGTGAACGTTCTTTTTCGCAACGGGTTTGCCGCCAGAACACAGGTAAGTGCCGTGTGTGGT
TCCCGCGGGCCTGGCCTCTTTACGGGTTATGGCCCTTGCGTGCCTTGAATTACTTCCACTGGCTGCAGTA
CGTGATTCTTGATCCCGAGCTTCGGGTTGGAAGTGGGTGGGAGAGTTCGAGGCCTTGCGCTTAAGGAGCC
CCTTCGCCTCGTGCTTGAGTTGAGGCCTGGCCTGGGCGCTGGGGCCGCCGCGTGCGAATCTGGTGGCACC
TTCGCGCCTGTCTCGCTGCTTTCGATAAGTCTCTAGCCATTTAAAATTTTTGATGACCTGCTGCGACGCT
TTTTTTCTGGCAAGATAGTCTTGTAAATGCGGGCCAAGATCTGCACACTGGTATTTCGGTTTTTGGGGCC
GCGGGCGGCGACGGGGCCCGTGCGTCCCAGCGCACATGTTCGGCGAGGCGGGGCCTGCGAGCGCGGCCAC
CGAGAATCGGACGGGGGTAGTCTCAAGCTGGCCGGCCTGCTCTGGTGCCTGGCCTCGCGCCGCCGTGTAT
CGCCCCGCCCTGGGCGGCAAGGCTGGCCCGGTCGGCACCAGTTGCGTGAGCGGAAAGATGGCCGCTTCCC
GGCCCTGCTGCAGGGAGCTCAAAATGGAGGACGCGGCGCTCGGGAGAGCGGGCGGGTGAGTCACCCACAC
AAAGGAAAAGGGCCTTTCCGTCCTCAGCCGTCGCTTCATGTGACTCCACGGAGTACCGGGCGCCGTCCAG
GCACCTCGATTAGTTCTCGAGCTTTTGGAGTACGTCGTCTTTAGGTTGGGGGGAGGGGTTTTATGCGATG
GAGTTTCCCCACACTGAGTGGGTGGAGACTGAAGTTAGGCCAGCTTGGCACTTGATGTAATTCTCCTTGG
AATTTGCCCTTTTTGAGTTTGGATCTTGGTTCATTCTCAAGCCTCAGACAGTGGTTCAAAGTTTTTTTCT
TCCATTTCAGGTGTCGTGAGGTACCGGATCCTCTAGAGTCGACTCCGGAATAACTTCGTATAGGATACTT
TATACGAAGTTATGCAGAATGGTAGCTGGATTGTAGCTGCTATTAGCAATATGAAACCTCTTAATAACTT
CGTATAGCATACATTATACGAAGTTATGGCGCGCCTTACTTGTACAGCTCGTCCATGCCGAGAGTGATCC
CGGCGGCGGTCACGAACTCCAGCAGGACCATGTGATCGCGCTTCTCGTTGGGGTCTTTGCTCAGGGCGGA
CTGGTAGCTCAGGTAGTGGTTGTCGGGCAGCAGCACGGGGCCGTCGCCGATGGGGGTGTTCTGCTGGTAG
TGGTCGGCGAGCTGCACGCTGCCGTCCTCGATGTTGTGGCGGATCTTGAAGTTCACCTTGATGCCGTTCT
TCTGCTTGTCGGCCATGATATAGACGTTGTGGCTGTTGTAGTTGTACTCCAGCTTGTGCCCCAGGATGTT
GCCGTCCTCCTTGAAGTCGATGCCCTTCAGCTCGATGCGGTTCACCAGGGTGTCGCCCTCGAACTTCACC
TCGGCGCGGGTCTTGTAGTTGCCGTCGTCCTTGAAGAAGATGGTGCGCTCCTGGACGTAGCCTTCGGGCA
TGGCGGACTTGAAGAAGTCGTGCTGCTTCATGTGGTCGGGGTAGCGGGCGAAGCACTGCAGGCCGTAGCC
GAAGGTGGTCACGAGGGTGGGCCAGGGCACGGGCAGCTTGCCGGTGGTGCAGATGAACTTCAGGGTCAGC
TTGCCGTAGGTGGCATCGCCCTCGCCCTCGCCGGACACGCTGAACTTGTGGCCGTTTACGTCGCCGTCCA
GCTCGACCAGGATGGGCACCACCCCGGTGAACAGCTCCTCGCCCTTGCTCACCATGGTGGCGCTAGCGGC
TGGAGCCACCTGGCTGGTCTCCGTGGGCAATGGAGCAGTTTCTGCCTCCAGATTTTCTAGCTGGTGGTTA
GTTCGATCCACTGTATTAGCCGTGGAGGGATGTTCCCTAGTGTTCTGACGGACTCGCGTGGAGTTTTGCT
GTTCGATCGTGGACGAGGTTGGGATGCAGAACTCTCTGAACTGCTTGTTCATCATGATGTAGATGATTGG
GTTGTAGATGGAGGCGGTCTTAGCAAAGAAAGCGGGAAGGGTCATGAAGATGGGGCCGAAGTTGGAGCCC
TGGTGGGTAAAGATGTACATGGCCACACTGGCATAGGGAAGCCAGCAGATCAGGAAGAAGATGACCATGA
TGATGACCATGCGCGTGATCCTGCGCAGATTCCTGTCCTTTTCTTTGGAGCCCGATAGCATGCGAACGCT
CTTGAGTCGTAAGATCATCAGGCCGTAACAGAAGAAGATGACGATCATGGGGATGGTGAAGTGGACCACG
AACATGTAGATGACGAAGGACTCATTGTTGACCTCAGGCTTGAGTGTATAGTAGTCAATCCCACATGAAC
ACTGCATGCCCTCGGGGATGTACCTGGACCAGCCAACCAGTGGGGGAGCAGCACAGGCCAACGCCATGAC
CCAGGTGAAGGCCACACCCATAATGGCATTTCGGGGGGTACGGAAATCCAGGGCTTTGACTGGGTGGCAG
ACCACCACGTAGCGCTCAATGGCCAGGACTACCAGGGACCACAGGCCGATTTCACCTCCAAGGGTGGCAA
AGAAGCCCTCAAGGTTGCAGCCTGTGGGCCCAAAGACAAAGTAGCCATGCAGTGAGGTGTAGAGGGTGGT
GGTGAATCCTCCGAAGACCATGAAGAGGTCAGCCACAGCCAAGTTGAGCAGGATGTAGTTGAGTGGAGTC
TTCATTTTGGTGTATCTTACAATGACGTAGAGCGTGAGGAAGTTGATGGGGAAGCCCAGCACGATGAGCA
GGAACATGTAGGCTGCCAGCATGGAGAACTGCCATGGCTCCGCCAGGTAGTACTGCGGCTGCTCAAAGGG
GCTGCGCACCACGCCCGTGATGTTGGAGAAGGGCACATAAAAATTGGGGCCCTCTGTGCCGTTCATGCTA
GCATAACTTCGTATAAAGTATCCTATACGAAGTTATTTGCCTTAACCCAGAAATTATCACTGTTATTCTT
TAGAATGGTGCAAAGAATAACTTCGTATAATGTATGCTATACGAAGTTATGAATTCGATATCAAGCTTAT
CGATAATCAACCTCTGGATTACAAAATTTGTGAAAGATTGACTGGTATTCTTAACTATGTTGCTCCTTTT
ACGCTATGTGGATACGCTGCTTTAATGCCTTTGTATCATGCTATTGCTTCCCGTATGGCTTTCATTTTCT
CCTCCTTGTATAAATCCTGGTTGCTGTCTCTTTATGAGGAGTTGTGGCCCGTTGTCAGGCAACGTGGCGT
GGTGTGCACTGTGTTTGCTGACGCAACCCCCACTGGTTGGGGCATTGCCACCACCTGTCAGCTCCTTTCC
GGGACTTTCGCTTTCCCCCTCCCTATTGCCACGGCGGAACTCATCGCCGCCTGCCTTGCCCGCTGCTGGA
CAGGGGCTCGGCTGTTGGGCACTGACAATTCCGTGGTGTTGTCGGGGAAATCATCGTCCTTTCCTTGGCT
GCTCGCCTATGTTGCCACCTGGATTCTGCGCGGGACGTCCTTCTGCTACGTCCCTTCGGCCCTCAATCCA
GCGGACCTTCCTTCCCGCGGCCTGCTGCCGGCTCTGCGGCCTCTTCCGCGTCTTCGCCTTCGCCCTCAGA
CGAGTCGGATCTCCCTTTGGGCCGCCTCCCCGCATCGATACCGAGCGCTGCTCGAGAGATCTACGGGTGG
CATCCCTGTGACCCCTCCCCAGTGCCTCTCCTGGCCCTGGAAGTTGCCACTCCAGTGCCCACCAGCCTTG
TCCTAATAAAATTAAGTTGCATCATTTTGTCTGACTAGGTGTCCTTCTATAATATTATGGGGTGGAGGGG
GGTGGTATGGAGCAAGGGGCAAGTTGGGAAGACAACCTGTAGGGCCTGCGGGGTCTATTGGGAACCAAGC
TGGAGTGCAGTGGCACAATCTTGGCTCACTGCAATCTCCGCCTCCTGGGTTCAAGCGATTCTCCTGCCTC
AGCCTCCCGAGTTGTTGGGATTCCAGGCATGCATGACCAGGCTCAGCTAATTTTTGTTTTTTTGGTAGAG
ACGGGGTTTCACCATATTGGCCAGGCTGGTCTCCAACTCCTAATCTCAGGTGATCTACCCACCTTGGCCT
CCCAAATTGCTGGGATTACAGGCGTGAACCACTGCTCCCTTCCCTGTCCTTCTGATTTTGTAGGTAACCA
CGTGCGGACCGAGCGGCCGCAGGAACCCCTAGTGATGGAGTTGGCCACTCCCTCTCTGCGCGCTCGCTCG
CTCACTGAGGCCGGGCGACCAAAGGTCGCCCGACGCCCGGGCTTTGCCCGGGCGGCCTCAGTGAGCGAGC
GAGCGCGCAGCTGCCTGCAGGGGCGCCTGATGCGGTATTTTCTCCTTACGCATCTGTGCGGTATTTCACA
CCGCATA
[142 nt withheld, positions 4908-5049]
C
[141 nt withheld, positions 5051-5191]
CCTTTGACGTTGGAGTCCACGTTCTTT
[37 nt withheld, positions 5219-5255]
ACCCTATCTCGGGCTATTCTTTTGATTTATAAGGGATTTTGCCGATTTCGGCCTATTGGTTAAAAAATGA
GCTGATTTAACAAAAATTTAACGCGAATTTTAACAAAATATTAACGTTTACAATTTTATGGTGCACTCTC
AGTACAATCTGCTCTGATGCCGCATAGTTAAGCCAGCCCCGACACCCGCCAACACCCGCTGACGCGCCCT
GACGGGCTTGTCTGCTCCCGGCATCCGCTTACAGACAAGCTGTGACCGTCTCCGGGAGCTGCATGTGTCA
GAGGTTTTCACCGTCATCACCGAAACGCGCGAGACGAAAGGGCCTCGTGATACGCCTATTTTTATAGGTT
AATGTCATGATAATAATGGTTTCTTAGACGTCAGGTGGCACTTTTCGGGGAAATGTGCGCGGAACCCCTA
TTTGTTTATTTTTCTAAATACATTCAAATATGTATCCGCTCATGAGACAATAACCCTGATAAATGCTTCA
ATAATATTGAAAAAGGAAGAGTATGAGTATTCAACATTTCCGTGTCGCCCTTATTCCCTTTTTTGCGGCA
TTTTGCCTTCCTGTTTTTGCTCACCCAGAAACGCTGGTGAAAGTAAAAGATGCTGAAGATCAGTTGGGTG
CACGAGTGGGTTACATCGAACTGGATCTCAACAGCGGTAAGATCCTTGAGAGTTTTCGCCCCGAAGAACG
TTTTCCAATGATGAGCACTTTTAAAGTTCTGCTATGTGGCGCGGTATTATCCCGTATTGACGCCGGGCAA
GAGCAACTCGGTCGCCGCATACACTATTCTCAGAATGACTTGGTTGAGTACTCACCAGTCACAGAAAAGC
ATCTTACGGATGGCATGACAGTAAGAGAATTATGCAGTGCTGCCATAACCATGAGTGATAACACTGCGGC
CAACTTACTTCTGACAACGATCGGAGGACCGAAGGAGCTAACCGCTTTTTTGCACAACATGGGGGATCAT
GTAACTCGCCTTGATCGTTGGGAACCGGAGCTGAATGAAGCCATACCAAACGACGAGCGTGACACCACGA
TGCCTGTAGCAATGGCAACAACGTTGCGCAAACTATTAACTGGCGAACTACTTACTCTAGCTTCCCGGCA
ACAATTAATAGACTGGATGGAGGCGGATAAAGTTGCAGGACCACTTCTGCGCTCGGCCCTTCCGGCTGGC
TGGTTTATTGCTGATAAATCTGGAGCCGGTGAGCGTGGGTCTCGCGGTATCATTGCAGCACTGGGGCCAG
ATGGTAAGCCCTCCCGTATCGTAGTTATCTACACGACGGGGAGTCAGGCAACTATGGATGAACGAAATAG
ACAGATCGCTGAGATAGGTGCCTCACTGATTAAGCATTGGTAACTGTCAGACCAAGTTTACTCATATATA
CTTTAGATTGATTTAAAACTTCATTTTTAATTTAAAAGGATCTAGGTGAAGATCCTTTTTGATAATCTCA
TGACCAAAATCCCTTAACGTGAGTTTTCGTTCCACTGAGCGTCAGACCCCGTAGAAAAGATCAAAGGATC
TTCTTGAGATCCTTTTTTTCTGCGCGTAATCTGCTGCTTGCAAACAAAAAAACCACCGCTACCAGCGGTG
GTTTGTTTGCCGGATCAAGAGCTACCAACTCTTTTTCCGAAGGTAACTGGCTTCAGCAGAGCGCAGATAC
CAAATACTGTCCTTCTAGTGTAGCCGTAGTTAGGCCACCACTTCAAGAACTCTGTAGCACCGCCTACATA
CCTCGCTCTGCTAATCCTGTTACCAGTGGCTGCTGCCAGTGGCGATAAGTCGTGTCTTACCGGGTTGGAC
TCAAGACGATAGTTACCGGATAAGGCGCAGCGGTCGGGCTGAACGGGGGGTTCGTGCACACAGCCCAGCT
TGGAGCGAACGACCTACACCGAACTGAGATACCTACAGCGTGAGCTATGAGAAAGCGCCACGCTTCCCGA
AGGGAGAAAGGCGGACAGGTATCCGGTAAGCGGCAGGGTCGGAACAGGAGAGCGCACGAGGGAGCTTCCA
GGGGGAAACGCCTGGTATCTTTATAGTCCTGTCGGGTTTCGCCACCTCTGACTTGAGCGTCGATTTTTGT
GATGCTCGTCAGGGGGGCGGAGCCTATGGAAAAACGCCAGCAACGCGGCCTTTTTACGGTTCCTGGCCTT
TTGCTGGCCTTTTGCTCACATGT
Features (pLannotate 1.2.2; 25 found; start..end, strand, type, name):
      1..141     -  repeat_region  AAV2 ITR: inverted terminal repeat of adeno-associated virus serotype 2 inverted
    169..235     +  CDS            small t antigen (fragment): SV40 (simian virus 40) small t antigen
    261..472     +  promoter       EF-1α core promoter: core promoter for human elongation factor EF-1α
    473..581     +  intron         EF-1α intron A (fragment): intron upstream of the start codon of human EF-1α
   1207..1410    +  intron         EF-1α intron A: truncated intron upstream of the start codon of human EF-1α
   1426..1443    +  misc_feature   MCS (fragment): pUC18/19 multiple cloning site
   1450..1483    +  protein_bind   lox2272: Cre-mediated recombination occurs in the 8-bp core sequence (GGATACTT). lox2272 sites are compatible with each other, but incompatible with loxP or loxN sites (Lee and Saito, 1988). Cre recombinase
   1484..1533    -  intron         β-globin intron (fragment): internally truncated intron from human β-globin
   1534..1567    +  protein_bind   loxP: Cre-mediated recombination occurs in the 8-bp core sequence (GCATACAT). Cre recombinase
   1576..2295    -  CDS            EYFP: enhanced YFP mammalian codon-optimized
   2308..3426    -  CDS            Rho: OPSD_MOUSE - Experimental evidence at protein level: Swiss-Prot protein existence level 1. Photoreceptor required for image-forming vision at low light intensity. Required for photoreceptor cell viability after birth (PubMed:9020854). Light-induced isomerization of 11-cis to all-trans retinal triggers a conformational change that activates signaling via G-proteins. Subsequent receptor phosphorylation mediates displacement of the bound G-protein alpha subunit by the arrestin SAG and terminates signaling (PubMed:27353443). From Mus musculus (Mouse).
   3433..3466    -  protein_bind   lox2272: Cre-mediated recombination occurs in the 8-bp core sequence (GGATACTT). lox2272 sites are compatible with each other, but incompatible with loxP or loxN sites (Lee and Saito, 1988). Cre recombinase
   3467..3516    -  intron         β-globin intron (fragment): internally truncated intron from human β-globin
   3517..3550    -  protein_bind   loxP: Cre-mediated recombination occurs in the 8-bp core sequence (GCATACAT). Cre recombinase
   3551..3575    +  misc_feature   MCS (fragment): pBluescript multiple cloning site
   3575..4163    +  misc_feature   WPRE: woodchuck hepatitis virus posttranscriptional regulatory element
   4195..4671    +  polyA_signal   hGH poly(A) signal: human growth hormone polyadenylation signal
   4711..4851    +  repeat_region  AAV2 ITR: inverted terminal repeat of adeno-associated virus serotype 2 inverted
   4856..4907    -  misc_feature   bom (fragment): basis of mobility region from pBR322
   4926..5306    +  rep_origin     M13 ori (sequence partly withheld): M13 bacteriophage origin of replication; arrow indicates direction of (+) strand synthesis
   5382..5431    -  misc_feature   bom (fragment): basis of mobility region from pBR322
   5533..5568    -  CDS            rop (fragment): Rop protein, which maintains plasmids at low copy number; rop
   5663..5767    +  promoter       AmpR promoter: bla
   5768..6628    +  CDS            AmpR: β-lactamase; bla; confers resistance to ampicillin, carbenicillin, and related antibiotics
   6799..7387    +  rep_origin     ori: high-copy-number ColE1/pMB1/pBR322/pUC origin of replication
