[The description below was written by a language model from this plasmid's Addgene catalogue record and pLannotate feature annotations shown in this document.]
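Description:
pAAV-Ef1a-DIO-OMOR-eYFP is an adeno-associated virus transfer plasmid of about 7.4 kb for Cre-dependent expression of Opto-MOR, a light-activatable mu opioid receptor, in mammalian cells. It is maintained in bacteria as a high-copy plasmid through a ColE1/pUC-type origin with ampicillin selection (AmpR), and the backbone also carries an f1/M13 phage origin. The expression cassette is flanked by AAV2 inverted terminal repeats, which allow it to be packaged into recombinant AAV particles. In the NGS-derived sequence record one of the ITRs is annotated only as short fragments, whereas the other record shows both intact. ITRs are difficult to sequence and prone to rearrangement, so this may be a sequencing artefact or a real deletion.

Within the ITRs, the human EF-1α promoter with its intron sits upstream of a double-floxed inverted open reading frame (DIO). The OMOR coding sequence, fused at its C terminus to eYFP, lies in antisense orientation relative to the promoter. It is bracketed by pairs of mutually incompatible loxP and lox2272 sites in opposing orientations. Without Cre no functional transcript is made. Cre recombination inverts the cassette into the sense orientation and then excises one site of each pair, locking it in place. A WPRE and the human growth hormone polyadenylation signal follow, enhancing transcript stability and processing.

The catalogue lists the insert as rat. The automated annotation labels the roughly 1.1 kb coding region as rhodopsin, by best match to the mouse protein. This fits an opto-receptor design built on a rhodopsin scaffold, although the record does not specify the chimera's composition. The construct is intended for fluorescently trackable optical control of opioid-receptor-like signalling in Cre-defined cell populations.
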