Addgene plasmid #66847: pAAV-Ef1a-DIO-OMOR-eYFP
Purpose: Expresses Opto-MOR in a Cre dependent manner
Depositing lab: Michael Bruchas. Depositing organization: Washington University in Saint Louis. Publication: Spatiotemporal control of opioid signaling and behavior. Siuda ER, Copits BA, Schmidt MJ, Baird MA, Al-Hasani R, Planer WJ, Funderburk SC, McCall JG, Gereau RW 4th, Bruchas MR. Neuron. 2015 May 20;86(4):923-35. doi: 10.1016/j.neuron.2015.03.066. Epub 2015 Apr 30. PubMed 25937173.
Backbone
  Vector backbone: pAAV
  Backbone size w/o insert (bp): 6330
  Total vector size (bp): 7448
  Vector type: Mammalian Expression, AAV, Cre/Lox
Growth in bacteria
  Bacterial resistance: Ampicillin, 100 μg/mL
  Growth temperature: 37°C
  Growth strain: Stbl3
  Copy number: High Copy
Gene/Insert
  Gene/Insert name: Opto Mu opioid receptor (alt names: OMOR; Opto-MOR)
  Species: R. norvegicus (rat)
  Insert size (bp): 1118
  Promoter: Ef1a
  Tag / fusion protein: eYFP (C terminal on insert)
  Cloning method: Restriction Enzyme; 5′ cloning site NheI (not destroyed); 3′ cloning site NheI (not destroyed)
  Sequencing primers: 5′ gcttatcgataatcaacctctgg; 3′ GGT GAA CAG CTC CTC GCC CTT
Terms and licenses: Academic/Nonprofit Terms; Industry Terms: Not Available to Industry
How to cite: pAAV-Ef1a-DIO-OMOR-eYFP was a gift from Michael Bruchas (Addgene plasmid # 66847 ; http://n2t.net/addgene:66847 ; RRID:Addgene_66847)
