>Addgene plasmid #66847 | pAAV-Ef1a-DIO-OMOR-eYFP | addgene partial sequence | sequence record 120733 | EF1a-F 5'-TCAAGCCTCAGACAGTGGTTC-3'
ATTTCAGGTGTCGTGAGGTACCGGATCCTCTAGAGTCGACTCCGGAATAACTTCGTATAGGATACTTTAT
ACGAAGTTATGCAGAATGGTAGCTGGATTGTAGCTGCTATTAGCAATATGAAACCTCTTAATAACTTCGT
ATAGCATACATTATACGAAGTTATGGCGCGCCTTACTTGTACAGCTCGTCCATGCCGAGAGTGATCCCGG
CGGCGGTCACGAACTCCAGCAGGACCATGTGATCGCGCTTCTCGTTGGGGTCTTTGCTCAGGGCGGACTG
GTAGCTCAGGTAGTGGTTGTCGGGCAGCAGCACGGGGCCGTCGCCGATGGGGGTGTTCTGCTGGTAGTGG
TCGGCGAGCTGCACGCTGCCGTCCTCGATGTTGTGGCGGATCTTGAAGTTCACCTTGATGCCGTTCTTCT
GCTTGTCGGCCATGATATAGACGTTGTGGCTGTTGTAGTTGTACTCCAGCTTGTGCCCCAGGATGTTGCC
GTCCTCCTTGAAGTCGATGCCCTTCAGCTCGATGCGGTTCACCAGGGTGTCGCCCTCGAACTTCACCTCG
GCGCGGGTCTTGTAGTTGCCGTCGTCCTTGAAGAAGATGGTGCGCTCCTGGACGTAGCCTTCGGGCATGG
CGGACTTGAAGAAGTCGTGCTGCTTCATGTGGTCGGGGTAGCGGGCGAAGCACTGCAGGCCGTAGCCGAA
GGTGGTCACGAGGGTGGGCCAGGGCACGGGCAGCTTGCCGGTGGTGCAGATGAACTTCAGGGTCAGCTTG
CCGTAGGTGGCATCGCCCTCGCCCTCGCCGGACACGCTGAACTTGTGGCCGTTTACGTCGCCGTCCAGCT
CGACCAGGATGGGCACCACCCCGGTGAACAGCTCCTCGCCCTTGCTCACCATGGTGGCGCTAGCGGCTGG
AGCCACCTGGCTGGTCTCCGTGGGCAATGGAGCAGTTTCTGCCTCCAGATTTTCTAGCTGGTGGTTAGTT
CGATCCACTGTATTAGCCGTGGAGGGATGTTCCCTAGTGTTCTGACGGACTC
