>Addgene plasmid #66847 | pAAV-Ef1a-DIO-OMOR-eYFP | addgene partial sequence | sequence record 120734 | WPRE-R 5'-CATAGCGTAAAAGGAGCAACA-3'
GTCAATCTTTCACAAATTTTGTAATCCAGAGGTTGATTATCGATAAGCTTGATATCGAATTCATAACTTC
GTATAGCATACATTATACGAAGTTATTCTTTGCACCATTCTAAAGAATAACAGTGATAATTTCTGGGTTA
AGGCAAATAACTTCGTATAGGATACTTTATACGAAGTTATGCTAGCATGAACGGCACAGAGGGCCCCAAT
TTTTATGTGCCCTTCTCCAACATCACGGGCGTGGTGCGCAGCCCCTTTGAGCAGCCGCAGTACTACCTGG
CGGAGCCATGGCAGTTCTCCATGCTGGCAGCCTACATGTTCCTGCTCATCGTGCTGGGCTTCCCCATCAA
CTTCCTCACGCTCTACGTCATTGTAAGATACACCAAAATGAAGACTCCACTCAACTACATCCTGCTCAAC
TTGGCTGTGGCTGACCTCTTCATGGTCTTCGGAGGATTCACCACCACCCTCTACACCTCACTGCATGGCT
ACTTTGTCTTTGGGCCCACAGGCTGCAACCTTGAGGGCTTCTTTGCCACCCTTGGAGGTGAAATCGGCCT
GTGGTCCCTGGTAGTCCTGGCCATTGAGCGCTACGTGGTGGTCTGCCACCCAGTCAAAGCCCTGGATTTC
CGTACCCCCCGAAATGCCATTATGGGTGTGGCCTTCACCTGGGTCATGGCGTTGGCCTGTGCTGCTCCCC
CACTGGTTGGCTGGTCCAGGTACATCCCCGAGGGCATGCAGTGTTCATGTGGGATTGACTACTATACACT
CAAGCCTGAGGTCAACAATGAGTCCTTCGTCATCTACATGTTCGTGGTCCACTTCACCATCCCCATGATC
GTCATCTTCTTCTGTTACGGCCTG
