>Addgene plasmid #66847 | pAAV-Ef1a-DIO-OMOR-eYFP | addgene partial sequence | sequence record 120735 | mVenus-R 5'-cgaagcactgcaggccgtagc-3'
GGCCAGGGCACGGGCAGCTTGCCGGTGGTGCAGATGAACTTCAGGGTCAGCTTGCCGTAGGTGGCATCGC
CCTCGCCCTCGCCGGACACGCTGAACTTGTGGCCGTTTACGTCGCCGTCCAGCTCGACCAGGATGGGCAC
CACCCCGGTGAACAGCTCCTCGCCCTTGCTCACCATGGTGGCGCTAGCGGCTGGAGCCACCTGGCTGGTC
TCCGTGGGCAATGGAGCAGTTTCTGCCTCCAGATTTTCTAGCTGGTGGTTAGTTCGATCCACTGTATTAG
CCGTGGAGGGATGTTCCCTAGTGTTCTGACGGACTCGCGTGGAGTTTTGCTGTTCGATCGTGGACGAGGT
TGGGATGCAGAACTCTCTGAACTGCTTGTTCATCATGATGTAGATGATTGGGTTGTAGATGGAGGCGGTC
TTAGCAAAGAAAGCGGGAAGGGTCATGAAGATGGGGCCGAAGTTGGAGCCCTGGTGGGTAAAGATGTACA
TGGCCACACTGGCATAGGGAAGCCAGCAGATCAGGAAGAAGATGACCATGATGATGACCATGCGCGTGAT
CCTGCGCAGATTCCTGTCCTTTTCTTTGGAGCCCGATAGCATGCGAACGCTCTTGAGTCGTAAGATCATC
AGGCCGTAACAGAAGAAGATGACGATCATGGGGATGGTGAAGTGGACCACGAACATGTAGATGACGAAGG
ACTCATTGTTGACCTCAGGCTTGAGTGTATAGTAGTCAATCCCACATGAACACTGCATGCCCTCGGGGAT
GTACCTGGACCAGCCAACCAGTGGGGGAGCAGCACAGGCCAACGCCATGACCCAGGTGAAGGCCACACCC
ATAATGGCATTTCGGGGGGTACGGAAATCCAGGGCTTTGACTGGGTGGCAGACCACCACGTAGCGCTCAA
TGGCCAGGACTACCAGGGACCACAGGCCGATTTCACCTCCAAGGGTGGCAAAGAAGCCCTCAAGGTTGCA
GCCTGTGGGCCCAAAGACAAAGTAGCCATGCAGTGAGGTGTA
